Addgene plasmid #237241: p0AmpAB-PXdUspA
Purpose: Carries the X. dendrorhous UspA promoter
Depositing lab: Eric Young. Depositing organization: Worcester Polytechnic Institute. Publication: Omics-driven onboarding of the carotenoid producing red yeast Xanthophyllomyces dendrorhous CBS 6938. Tobin EE, Collins JH, Marsan CB, Nadeau GT, Mori K, Lipzen A, Mondo S, Grigoriev IV, Young EM. Appl Microbiol Biotechnol. 2024 Dec 28;108(1):547. doi: 10.1007/s00253-024-13379-w. PubMed 39731599.
Backbone
  Vector backbone: p0AmpAB
  Vector type: Synthetic Biology
Growth in bacteria
  Bacterial resistance: Ampicillin, 100 μg/mL
  Growth temperature: 37°C
  Growth strain: DH5alpha
  Copy number: High Copy
Gene/Insert
  Gene/Insert name: PXdUspA
  Species: Xanthophyllomyces dendrorhous
  Cloning method: Golden Gate
Terms and licenses: Academic/Nonprofit Terms; Industry Terms: Not Available to Industry
How to cite: p0AmpAB-PXdUspA was a gift from Eric Young (Addgene plasmid # 237241 ; http://n2t.net/addgene:237241 ; RRID:Addgene_237241)
