[The description below was written by a language model from this plasmid's Addgene catalogue record and pLannotate feature annotations shown in this document.]
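Description:
p0AmpAB-PXdUspA is a small (about 3.1 kb) synthetic-biology part plasmid that stores the UspA promoter from the carotenoid-producing red yeast Xanthophyllomyces dendrorhous in the p0AmpAB backbone. It is a bacterial storage and cloning vector rather than an expression construct. It replicates in E. coli from a high-copy ColE1/pUC-type origin and is selected with ampicillin through a β-lactamase gene driven by its native bla promoter. The only other annotated features are short fragments of rop and of the pBR322 bom region. At a few dozen bases each, these are most likely backbone remnants rather than functional elements, which fits the plasmid's listed high copy number.

The promoter insert, PXdUspA, was introduced by Golden Gate cloning, a method that uses type IIS restriction enzymes to join standardized parts in a defined order. The "0" in the backbone name may indicate a base-level part vector in a hierarchical assembly scheme, but the record does not say so, and it does not give the enzyme or overhangs used. The automated feature table does not annotate the promoter itself. By elimination it probably lies in the roughly 1 kb unannotated stretch outside the origin and resistance cassette, though its exact coordinates and length are not recorded. No reporter, coding sequence, terminator, yeast selection marker or yeast replication or integration element is annotated. The plasmid therefore appears to serve as a source of a native X. dendrorhous regulatory part, to be combined with other modules when building expression cassettes for engineering this yeast.
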