Features (pLannotate 1.2.2; 5 found; start..end, strand, type, name):
    138..726     -  rep_origin     ori: high-copy-number ColE1/pMB1/pBR322/pUC origin of replication
    897..1757    -  CDS            AmpR: β-lactamase; bla; confers resistance to ampicillin, carbenicillin, and related antibiotics
   1758..1862    -  promoter       AmpR promoter: bla
   1957..1992    +  CDS            rop (fragment): Rop protein, which maintains plasmids at low copy number; rop
   2094..2130    +  misc_feature   bom (fragment): basis of mobility region from pBR322
>Addgene plasmid #237241 | p0AmpAB-PXdUspA | addgene full sequence | sequence record 472757 | Addgene NGS Result
AGAGACCGAGCGGTATCAGCTCACTCAAAGGCGGTAATACGGTTATCCACAGAATCAGGGGATAACGCAG
GAAAGAACATGTGAGCAAAAGGCCAGCAAAAGGCCAGGAACCGTAAAAAGGCCGCGTTGCTGGCGTTTTT
CCATAGGCTCCGCCCCCCTGACGAGCATCACAAAAATCGACGCTCAAGTCAGAGGTGGCGAAACCCGACA
GGACTATAAAGATACCAGGCGTTTCCCCCTGGAAGCTCCCTCGTGCGCTCTCCTGTTCCGACCCTGCCGC
TTACCGGATACCTGTCCGCCTTTCTCCCTTCGGGAAGCGTGGCGCTTTCTCATAGCTCACGCTGTAGGTA
TCTCAGTTCGGTGTAGGTCGTTCGCTCCAAGCTGGGCTGTGTGCACGAACCCCCCGTTCAGCCCGACCGC
TGCGCCTTATCCGGTAACTATCGTCTTGAGCCCAACCCGGTAAGACACGACTTATCGCCACTGGCAGCAG
CCACTGGTAACAGGATTAGCAGAGCGAGGTATGTAGGCGGTGCTACAGAGTTCTTGAAGTGGTGGCCTAA
CTACGGCTACACTAGAAGAACAGTATTTGGTATCTGCGCTCTGCTGAAGCCAGTTACCTTCGGAAAAAGA
GTTGGTAGCTCTTGATCCGGCAAACAAACCACCGCTGGTAGCGGTGGTTTTTTTGTTTGCAAGCAGCAGA
TTACGCGCAGAAAAAAAGGATCTCAAGAAGATCCTTTGATCTTTTCTACGGGGTCTGACGCTCAGTGGAA
CGAAAACTCACGTTAAGGGATTTTGGTCATGAGATTATCAAAAAGGATCTTCACCTAGATCCTTTTAAAT
TAAAAATGAAGTTTTAAATCAATCTAAAGTATATATGAGTAAACTTGGTCTGACAGTTACCAATGCTTAA
TCAGTGAGGCACCTATCTCAGCGATCTGTCTATTTCGTTCATCCATAGTTGCCTGGCTCCCCGTCGTGTA
GATAACTACGATACGGGAGGGCTTACCATCTGGCCCCAGTGCTGCAATGATACCGCGAGAGCCACGCTCA
CCGGCTCCAGATTTATCAGCAATAAACCAGCCAGCCGGAAGGGCCGAGCGCAGAAGTGGTCCTGCAACTT
TATCCGCCTCCATCCAGTCTATTAATTGTTGCCGGGAAGCTAGAGTAAGTAGTTCGCCAGTTAATAGTTT
GCGCAACGTTGTTGCCATTGCTACAGGCATCGTGGTGTCACGCTCGTCGTTTGGTATGGCTTCATTCAGC
TCCGGTTCCCAACGATCAAGGCGAGTTACATGATCCCCCATGTTGTGCAAAAAAGCGGTTAGCTCCTTCG
GTCCTCCGATCGTTGTCAGAAGTAAGTTGGCCGCAGTGTTATCACTCATGGTTATGGCAGCACTGCATAA
TTCTCTTACTGTCATGCCATCCGTAAGATGCTTTTCTGTGACTGGTGAGTACTCAACCAAGTCATTCTGA
GAATAGTGTATGCGGCGACCGAGTTGCTCTTGCCCGGCGTCAATACGGGATAATACCGCGCCACATAGCA
GAACTTTAAAAGTGCTCATCATTGGAAAACGTTCTTCGGGGCGAAAACTCTCAAGGATCTTACCGCTGTT
GAGATCCAGTTCGATGTAACCCACTCGTGCACCCAACTGATCTTCAGCATCTTTTACTTTCACCAGCGTT
TCTGGGTGAGCAAAAACAGGAAGGCAAAATGCCGCAAAAAAGGGAATAAGGGCGACACGGAAATGTTGAA
TACTCATACTCTTCCTTTTTCAATATTATTGAAGCATTTATCAGGGTTATTGTCTCATGAGCGGATACAT
ATTTGAATGTATTTAGAAAAATAAACAAATAGGGGTTCCGCGCACATTTCCCCGAAAAGTGCCACCTGAC
GTCTAAGAAACCATTATTATCATGACATTAACCTATAAAAATAGGCGTATCACGAGGCCCTTTCGTCTCG
CGCGTTTCGGTGATGACGGTGAAAACCTCTGACACATGCAGCTCCCGGAGACGGTCACAGCTTGTCTGTA
AGCGGATGCCGGGAGCAGACAAGCCCGTCAGGGCGCGTCAGCGGGTGTTGGCGGGTGTCGGGGCTGGCTT
AACTATGCGGCATCAGAGCAGATTGTACTGGGTCTCAGTGCAGCCTTGTTGCCTCTCTGGTATCTGAATC
AAAAAACAGAAGTAGGGATTTCCATCAGGTCTGGGTTCGAGTGTCATTGCATGTTGTGTTTTCTCTTTGG
ATCTCTATAGAACGCTGGCCTATTCTTCTGTGATGTTTTTCTTCCCTTTCTTTTTCTTCTTTCTTGACTC
TCTTCATGCTTCTTCTTTCCTCTACATCAATTTCCATAGCTTCCCCCTTTACTCTTTTTCCCCATCAACC
CTTTGTGTCTTTGTTCGTCTTGCGTATTTAACCTTATCCGTCATCGTTCCAAAGGCTTGTTTCGAATGGA
AGAAGAAAAACATTATAAAATTCGATCTTTCATCTTGCCTTTTCCCTGTTTTGGAACGAGGATAGTGTTT
TCTCAAGAGAATGACGTCTCTTGAGAGCAAGGGTGAATGACGCGATCAGAACGGACGAATACGAGTGATT
GAGCACAAGATAAGCTAGACGAGGAGAAGAAGAAGAAAAAATCAAGAATTCGTTGGAATCTTCGGAGTCT
TTCTTGTTTCTTCCTGATCGCCAGGACGTTTCTCGACCGAAACTCTACTTTCGAGCTGTCGGTACTCACC
CCGGACTGGACCGAACTCGTCCATCTTATTCCGGACAGAGTCGGTCTGCGTTCGGTTACCTCACCCACTG
ACGCTCAGACTGCCGAACGTACTGACAGCTCGGCATGGCATGGCCAGAAAGTAGGGAAGAACCTTACGTC
GGGACTGTCCGGCTCCACCCGATGGGCTAGGATACATGGCTAACTTGTTCCGTCGCCATCTCTTTGAGTG
GGCTCATGTATGAGCTTGAACTGTATAAAATGCTGACCGAGTTGGTGTTTCTGCACTGAGAGGTTTCATC
GTTTCTTCACCCCATCAGACTTCCACCAAGCAACTCCTTTCTACACATCTACCCAACGCTAACAATCTAC
TCGATCTACTTACAATCAACATCAATG
